Addgene plasmid #109655: actc1b-mKate2-rab7a
Purpose: Muscle specific zebrafish expression of mKate2 fused to rab7a
Depositing lab: Rob Parton. Depositing organization: University of Queensland, Institute for Molecular Bioscience. Publication: In vivo cell biological screening identifies an endocytic capture mechanism for T-tubule formation. Hall TE, Martel N, Ariotti N, Xiong Z, Lo HP, Ferguson C, Rae J, Lim YW, Parton RG. Nat Commun. 2020 Jul 24;11(1):3711. doi: 10.1038/s41467-020-17486-w. PubMed 32709891.
Backbone
  Vector backbone: pDEST-actc1b-mKate2-ccdb
  Vector type: Zebrafish plasmids
Growth in bacteria
  Bacterial resistance: Ampicillin, 100 μg/mL
  Growth temperature: 37°C
  Growth strain: DH5alpha
  Copy number: High Copy
Gene/Insert
  Gene/Insert name: rab7a
  Species: D. rerio (zebrafish)
  Entrez Gene: rab7a (a.k.a. rab-7, rab7, zgc:64058)
  Tag / fusion protein: mKate2 (N terminal on insert)
  Cloning method: Gateway Cloning
Terms and licenses: Academic/Nonprofit Terms; Industry Terms: Not Available to Industry
How to cite: actc1b-mKate2-rab7a was a gift from Rob Parton (Addgene plasmid # 109655 ; http://n2t.net/addgene:109655 ; RRID:Addgene_109655)
