[The description below was written by a language model from this plasmid's Addgene catalogue record, the feature table of its GenBank file and pLannotate feature annotations shown in this document.]
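Description:
actc1b-mKate2-rab7a is a zebrafish expression plasmid of about 9.6 kb, made by Gateway recombination into the destination vector pDEST-actc1b-mKate2-ccdb. It is maintained in E. coli through a high-copy ColE1/pUC-type origin and selected with ampicillin via the beta-lactamase gene and its promoter. Remnants of a pBluescript-style backbone are present, including the lac promoter/operator, a T3 promoter, standard sequencing primer sites and a fragment of an M13/f1 phage origin.

The payload sits in a multisite Gateway arrangement defined by attB4, attB1, attB2 and attB3 sites. The roughly 4 kb between attB4 and attB1 is not annotated as a promoter in either feature table. Given the construct name and stated purpose, it presumably carries the muscle-specific actc1b (cardiac alpha-actin 1b) regulatory sequence. Between attB1 and attB2 lies a Kozak consensus followed by the codon-optimised coding sequence for mKate2, a monomeric far-red fluorescent protein. Between attB2 and attB3 lies the zebrafish rab7a coding sequence, which the automated annotation identified by homology to a fish Rab7. The product is therefore an N-terminal mKate2 fusion joined through the attB2-encoded linker. An SV40 polyadenylation signal follows the cassette. A short match to medaka tyrosinase next to the phage origin fragment is of unclear significance, and no transposon arms are annotated, so the record does not show how genomic integration would be achieved.

Rab7 is a small GTPase that governs late endosome maturation and endosome-to-lysosome traffic. This construct therefore serves as a red fluorescent marker of late endosomal compartments expressed specifically in zebrafish muscle. It belongs to a plasmid set for in vivo cell biology, used in a study of T-tubule formation.
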