LOCUS       Exported 9562 bp ds-DNA circular SYN 13-MAY-2021
DEFINITION  Muscle specific zebrafish expression of mKate2 fused to rab7a.
ACCESSION   .
VERSION     .
KEYWORDS    actc1b-mKate2-rab7a
SOURCE      synthetic DNA construct
  ORGANISM  synthetic DNA construct
REFERENCE   1 (bases 1 to 9562)
  TITLE     Parton Lab Plasmids for in vivo cell biology in the zebrafish
REFERENCE   2 (bases 1 to 9562)
  AUTHORS   .
  TITLE     Direct Submission
  JOURNAL   Exported May 13, 2021 from SnapGene Server 1.1.58
            http://www.snapgene.com
FEATURES             Location/Qualifiers
     source          1..9562
                     /organism="synthetic DNA construct"
                     /mol_type="other DNA"
     protein_bind    1..25
                     /gene="mutant version of attB"
                     /label=attB1
                     /bound_moiety="BP Clonase(TM)"
                     /note="recombination site for the Gateway(R) BP reaction"
     regulatory      26..35
                     /regulatory_class="other"
                     /note="vertebrate consensus sequence for strong initiation
                     of translation (Kozak, 1987)"
     CDS             32..727
                     /codon_start=1
                     /product="monomeric far-red fluorescent protein (Shcherbo
                     et al., 2009)"
                     /label=mKate2
                     /note="mammalian codon-optimized"
                     /translation="MVSELIKENMHMKLYMEGTVNNHHFKCTSEGEGKPYEGTQTMRIK
                     AVEGGPLPFAFDILATSFMYGSKTFINHTQGIPDFFKQSFPEGFTWERVTTYEDGGVLT
                     ATQDTSLQDGCLIYNVKIRGVNFPSNGPVMQKKTLGWEASTETLYPADGGLEGRADMAL
                     KLVGGGHLICNLKTTYRSKKPAKNLKMPGVYYVDRRLERIKEADKETYVEQHEVAVARY
                     CDLPSKLGHR"
     protein_bind    complement(729..753)
                     /gene="mutant version of attB"
                     /label=attB2
                     /bound_moiety="BP Clonase(TM)"
                     /note="recombination site for the Gateway(R) BP reaction"
     protein_bind    complement(1386..1406)
                     /gene="mutant version of attB"
                     /label=attB3
                     /bound_moiety="BP Clonase(TM)"
                     /note="core recombination site for the Gateway(R) BP
                     reaction"
     primer_bind     complement(1414..1430)
                     /label=M13 fwd
                     /note="common sequencing primer, one of multiple similar
                     variants"
     polyA_signal    1446..1580
                     /label=SV40 poly(A) signal
                     /note="SV40 polyadenylation signal"
     primer_bind     complement(1470..1489)
                     /label=EBV-rev
                     /note="SV40 polyA terminator, reverse primer"
     primer_bind     1524..1543
                     /label=SV40pA-R
                     /note="SV40 polyA, reverse primer"
     primer_bind     complement(2252..2268)
                     /label=SK primer
                     /note="common sequencing primer, one of multiple similar
                     variants"
     primer_bind     complement(2252..2268)
                     /label=pBluescriptSK
                     /note="For pBluescript vector"
     primer_bind     complement(2305..2325)
                     /label=T3
                     /note="T3 promoter, forward primer"
     promoter        complement(2305..2323)
                     /label=T3 promoter
                     /note="promoter for bacteriophage T3 RNA polymerase"
     primer_bind     complement(2344..2360)
                     /label=M13 rev
                     /note="common sequencing primer, one of multiple similar
                     variants"
     primer_bind     complement(2357..2379)
                     /label=M13/pUC Reverse
                     /note="In lacZ gene"
     protein_bind    2368..2384
                     /label=lac operator
                     /bound_moiety="lac repressor encoded by lacI"
                     /note="The lac repressor binds to the lac operator to
                     inhibit transcription in E. coli. This inhibition can be
                     relieved by adding lactose or
                     isopropyl-beta-D-thiogalactopyranoside (IPTG)."
     promoter        complement(2392..2422)
                     /label=lac promoter
                     /note="promoter for the E. coli lac operon"
     protein_bind    2437..2458
                     /label=CAP binding site
                     /bound_moiety="E. coli catabolite activator protein"
                     /note="CAP binding activates transcription in the presence
                     of cAMP."
     primer_bind     complement(2575..2592)
                     /label=L4440
                     /note="L4440 vector, forward primer"
     rep_origin      complement(2746..3334)
                     /direction=LEFT
                     /label=ori
                     /note="high-copy-number ColE1/pMB1/pBR322/pUC origin of
                     replication"
     primer_bind     complement(2826..2845)
                     /label=pBR322ori-F
                     /note="pBR322 origin, forward primer"
     CDS             complement(3505..4365)
                     /codon_start=1
                     /gene="bla"
                     /product="beta-lactamase"
                     /label=AmpR
                     /note="confers resistance to ampicillin, carbenicillin, and
                     related antibiotics"
                     /translation="MSIQHFRVALIPFFAAFCLPVFAHPETLVKVKDAEDQLGARVGYI
                     ELDLNSGKILESFRPEERFPMMSTFKVLLCGAVLSRIDAGQEQLGRRIHYSQNDLVEYS
                     PVTEKHLTDGMTVRELCSAAITMSDNTAANLLLTTIGGPKELTAFLHNMGDHVTRLDRW
                     EPELNEAIPNDERDTTMPVAMATTLRKLLTGELLTLASRQQLIDWMEADKVAGPLLRSA
                     LPAGWFIADKSGAGERGSRGIIAALGPDGKPSRIVVIYTTGSQATMDERNRQIAEIGAS
                     LIKHW"
     primer_bind     4128..4147
                     /label=Amp-R
                     /note="Ampicillin resistance gene, reverse primer"
     promoter        complement(4366..4470)
                     /gene="bla"
                     /label=AmpR promoter
     primer_bind     complement(4633..4654)
                     /label=F1ori-F
                     /note="F1 origin, forward primer"
     primer_bind     5550..5566
                     /label=M13 rev
                     /note="common sequencing primer, one of multiple similar
                     variants"
     protein_bind    5586..5606
                     /gene="mutant version of attB"
                     /label=attB4
                     /bound_moiety="BP Clonase(TM)"
                     /note="core recombination site for the Gateway(R) BP
                     reaction"
ORIGIN
        1 gcaagtttgt acaaaaaagc aggctgccac catggtgagc gagctgatta aggagaacat
       61 gcacatgaag ctgtacatgg agggcaccgt gaacaaccac cacttcaagt gcacatccga
      121 gggcgaaggc aagccctacg agggcaccca gaccatgaga atcaaggcgg tcgagggcgg
      181 ccctctcccc ttcgccttcg acatcctggc taccagcttc atgtacggca gcaaaacctt
      241 catcaaccac acccagggca tccccgactt ctttaagcag tccttccccg agggcttcac
      301 atgggagaga gtcaccacat acgaagacgg gggcgtgctg accgctaccc aggacaccag
      361 cctccaggac ggctgcctca tctacaacgt caagatcaga ggggtgaact tcccatccaa
      421 cggccctgtg atgcagaaga aaacactcgg ctgggaggcc tccaccgaga ccctgtaccc
      481 cgctgacggc ggcctggaag gcagagccga catggccctg aagctcgtgg gcgggggcca
      541 cctgatctgc aacttgaaga ccacatacag atccaagaaa cccgctaaga acctcaagat
      601 gcccggcgtc tactatgtgg acagaagact ggaaagaatc aaggaggccg acaaagagac
      661 ctacgtcgag cagcacgagg tggctgtggc cagatactgc gacctcccta gcaaactggg
      721 gcacagagac ccagctttct tgtacaaagt gggcgccacc atgacatcaa ggaagaaagt
      781 tcttctgaag gtgatcattc ttggagattc cggggttgga aaaacatctc taatgaacca
      841 gtatgtgaat aaaaagttca gtaatcagta taaagccact ataggagcag atttcctgac
      901 aaaagaagtg atggttgacg accggcttgt cacaatgcag atatgggaca cagcaggtca
      961 ggagcggttt cagtctctgg gtgttgcttt ctatcgtggt gctgactgct gcgtcctggt
     1021 gtttgacgtc actgccccga acaccttcaa gacactggac agctggaggg atgagtttct
     1081 gatccaggcc agtcctcgag acccagaaaa cttccctttc gtggtgctgg gcaacaaaat
     1141 cgatctggag aatagacagg taacaactaa gcgagcacaa gcttggtgtc agagtaagaa
     1201 caacatccca tattttgaga ccagtgcaaa ggaggccatc aacgtagagc aggcattcca
     1261 gaccatcgcg cgcaatgcac tcaaacagga aactgaagtg gagttataca acgagttccc
     1321 cgagccaatt aaactagacc ggaacgatag agccaaacca tcagcagaga cctgtagctg
     1381 ctgaccaact ttattataca tagttgataa ttcactggcc gtcgttttac ggtaccatcg
     1441 atgatgatcc agacatgata agatacattg atgagtttgg acaaaccaca actagaatgc
     1501 agtgaaaaaa atgctttatt tgtgaaattt gtgatgctat tgctttattt gtaaccatta
     1561 taagctgcaa taaacaagtt aacaacaaca attgcattca ttttatgttt caggttcagg
     1621 gggaggtgtg ggaggttttt taaagcaagt aaaacctcta caaatgtggt atggctgatt
     1681 atgatcctct agatcagatc tgcgaagata cggccacggg tgctcttgat cctgtggctg
     1741 attttggact gtgctgctcg cagctgctga tgaatcacat acttcctcca ttttcttcca
     1801 ctgattgact gttataattt ccctaatttc caggtcaagg tgctgtgcat tgtggtaata
     1861 gatgtgacat gacgtcactt ccaaaggacc aatgaacatg tctgaccaat ttcatataat
     1921 gtgaaaacga ttttcatagg cagaataaat aacatttaaa ttaaactggg catcagcgca
     1981 attcaattgg tttggtaata gcaagggaaa atagaatgaa gtgatctcca aaaaataagt
     2041 actttttgac tgtaaataaa attgtaagga gtaaaaagta cttttttttc taaaaaaatg
     2101 taattaagta aaagtaaaag tattgatttt taattgtact caagtaaagt aaaaatcccc
     2161 aaaaataata cttaagtaca gtaatcaagt aaaattactc aagtacttta cacctctggt
     2221 tcttgacccc ctaccttcag caagcccagc agatccacta gttctagagc ggccgccacc
     2281 gcggtggagc tccagctttt gttcccttta gtgagggtta attgcgcgct tggcgtaatc
     2341 atggtcatag ctgtttcctg tgtgaaattg ttatccgctc acaattccac acaacatacg
     2401 agccggaagc ataaagtgta aagcctgggg tgcctaatga gtgagctaac tcacattaat
     2461 tgcgttgcgc tcactgcccg ctttccagtc gggaaacctg tcgtgccagc tgcattaatg
     2521 aatcggccaa cgcgcgggga gaggcggttt gcgtattggg cgctcttccg cttcctcgct
     2581 cactgactcg ctgcgctcgg tcgttcggct gcggcgagcg gtatcagctc actcaaaggc
     2641 ggtaatacgg ttatccacag aatcagggga taacgcagga aagaacatgt gagcaaaagg
     2701 ccagcaaaag gccaggaacc gtaaaaaggc cgcgttgctg gcgtttttcc ataggctccg
     2761 cccccctgac gagcatcaca aaaatcgacg ctcaagtcag aggtggcgaa acccgacagg
     2821 actataaaga taccaggcgt ttccccctgg aagctccctc gtgcgctctc ctgttccgac
     2881 cctgccgctt accggatacc tgtccgcctt tctcccttcg ggaagcgtgg cgctttctca
     2941 tagctcacgc tgtaggtatc tcagttcggt gtaggtcgtt cgctccaagc tgggctgtgt
     3001 gcacgaaccc cccgttcagc ccgaccgctg cgccttatcc ggtaactatc gtcttgagtc
     3061 caacccggta agacacgact tatcgccact ggcagcagcc actggtaaca ggattagcag
     3121 agcgaggtat gtaggcggtg ctacagagtt cttgaagtgg tggcctaact acggctacac
     3181 tagaagaaca gtatttggta tctgcgctct gctgaagcca gttaccttcg gaaaaagagt
     3241 tggtagctct tgatccggca aacaaaccac cgctggtagc ggtggttttt ttgtttgcaa
     3301 gcagcagatt acgcgcagaa aaaaaggatc tcaagaagat cctttgatct tttctacggg
     3361 gtctgacgct cagtggaacg aaaactcacg ttaaggcatt ttggtcatga gattatcaaa
     3421 aaggatcttc acctagatcc ttttaaatta aaaatgaagt tttaaatcaa tctaaagtat
     3481 atatgagtaa acttggtctg acagttacca atgcttaatc agtgaggcac ctatctcagc
     3541 gatctgtcta tttcgttcat ccatagttgc ctgactcccc gtcgtgtaga taactacgat
     3601 acgggagggc ttaccatctg gccccagtgc tgcaatgata ccgcgagacc cacgctcacc
     3661 ggctccagat ttatcagcaa taaaccagcc agccggaagg gccgagcgca gaagtggtcc
     3721 tgcaacttta tccgcctcca tccagtctat taattgttgc cgggaagcta gagtaagtag
     3781 ttcgccagtt aatagtttgc gcaacgttgt tgccattgct acaggcatcg tggtgtcacg
     3841 ctcgtcgttt ggtatggctt cattcagctc cggttcccaa cgatcaaggc gagttacatg
     3901 atcccccatg ttgtgcaaaa aagcggttag ctccttcggt cctccgatcg ttgtcagaag
     3961 taagttggcc gcagtgttat cactcatggt tatggcagca ctgcataatt ctcttactgt
     4021 catgccatcc gtaagatgct tttctgtgac tggtgagtac tcaaccaagt cattctgaga
     4081 atagtgtatg cggcgaccga gttgctcttg cccggcgtca atacgggata ataccgcgcc
     4141 acatagcaga actttaaaag tgctcatcat tggaaaacgt tcttcggggc gaaaactctc
     4201 aaggatctta ccgctgttga gatccagttc gatgtaaccc actcgtgcac ccaactgatc
     4261 ttcagcatct tttactttca ccagcgtttc tgggtgagca aaaacaggaa ggcaaaatgc
     4321 cgcaaaaaag ggaataaggg cgacacggaa atgttgaata ctcatactct tcctttttca
     4381 atattattga agcatttatc agggttattg tctcatgagc ggatacatat ttgaatgtat
     4441 ttagaaaaat aaacaaatag gggttccgcg cacatttccc cgaaaagtgc cacctaaatt
     4501 gtaagcgtta atattttgtt aaaattcgcg ttaaattttt gttaaatcag ctcatttttt
     4561 aaccaatagg ccgaaatcgg caaaatccct tataaatcaa aagaatagac cgagataggg
     4621 ttgagtgttg ttccagtttg gaacaagagt ccactattaa agaacgtgga ctccaacgtc
     4681 aaagggcgaa aaaccgtcta tcagggcgat ggcccacgct ggctaagaac tcatcagcct
     4741 ccccggtcca tctacccacg taccaatgca ccaattggcc acaatgacgg ctactacatg
     4801 gtgccattcc ttcctcttta taggaatgga gactacctcc tgtccaacaa tgctcttgga
     4861 tacgagtacg cctacctgtt ggacccaggt cattgcacaa caccagaaat gccctctgat
     4921 ctgcaaaaga cgtgaatatc tgttcagaca cccatatcca ctctgttcca cacaggtcag
     4981 aggtttgtcc aggagttctt gacagaggtg taaaaagtac tcaaaaattt tactcaagtg
     5041 aaagtacaag tacttaggga aaattttact caattaaaag taaaagtatc tggctagaat
     5101 cttacttgag taaaagtaaa aaagtactcc attaaaattg tacttgagta ttaaggaagt
     5161 aaaagtaaaa gcaagaaaga aaactagaga ttcttgttta agcttttaat ctcaaaaaac
     5221 attaaatgaa atgcatacaa ggttttatcc tgctttagaa ctgtttgtat ttaattatca
     5281 aactataaga cagacaatct aatgccagta cacgctactc aaagttgtaa aacctcagat
     5341 ttaacttcag tagaagctga ttctcaaaat tgttagtgtc aagcctagct cttttggggc
     5401 tgaaaagcaa tcctgcagtg ctgaaaagcc tctcacaggc agccgatgcg ggaagaggtg
     5461 tattagtctt gatagagagg ctgcaaatag caggaaacgt gagcagagac tccctggtgt
     5521 ctgaaacaca ggccagatgg gccctcgagc aggaaacagc tatgaccatg attacgccaa
     5581 gctatcaact ttgtatagaa aagttggcac gcgcagattc cgtgtgggcc tggtaatatc
     5641 ttaccatttt aagctatttt aagattaggg aaaaaaatta aataaaacta ctttaaaatt
     5701 actttcctta aaaagcaaca tatttattta gtttttgttt aactggctca agattgtaat
     5761 attttacttt tacatgtttt tttaagtacc taaatgtgtt caaaagtaaa gtatgttatt
     5821 gttttttttt tttaatgtta gctaagcttt aaattgtaat atattacttt taaaagtgac
     5881 tttttaaaaa tgtaaataaa aaagtaacta taaatgtgta atgcatgtta tttctgtggg
     5941 tttttaattt tcatctcaac tgggcttaca attttaacat aataaaaatc aaatcaaatc
     6001 aaatcaggcc cttatttgtc acatacactc ttgtatactg aaataaacta aatgttgaga
     6061 aaaatttaaa tacaccaaaa taacgcatac cttttttgta attacctaag taaaacattt
     6121 agttcctttt ttaagtgact caagattgta atctattaat tgtaaaagat aaaactagtg
     6181 atcaatctga cgtgcttcta tgcagcctgt gagattaatt gtgatgttta attattaaac
     6241 aatttaaatg gatcaaacat ttcacatgtg cttattgtgt ccaacaaaac cagcagaagc
     6301 acttaaaaat attgcatgac aacatgagtt tttaatgtaa attatatata cttcctaaac
     6361 gaagttaatc atatttctaa aataataatg tcattgaaat atttaaataa atgataagct
     6421 ttagttgatt caacataaaa ttgaaagcaa taaggacttt ttttttttac agcggtgaag
     6481 caaaagcatg taataatcat ataatataat aaataaataa ataaataatg gctcttggtg
     6541 caaatatgaa cactttaaat aaatatagaa taaatatgat caataagtca taacgatgtg
     6601 ttttatgttg attataattt aaacatgttt ctaacgcaag ttttaaaaac tgttttaaag
     6661 tattatttta agttataaga tcaatttgac tcaacatttt gtagtgaaaa tatgttgtgt
     6721 aaaattaata taatatacac tataaaaatg cagggttcca cacaatacat taatgttgtc
     6781 ccaacacaaa tcgattaagt taacaaatat atgtggattg aacataaaaa attaagttgt
     6841 cccaatgaaa tctcaagaat tgtgttgttt cagctcattt taaataagta gttttaacaa
     6901 gtaaaaaata acatattttt gagtgtgtat atatatatat tacaaaatat aataatataa
     6961 aatgtaaaag atataaacca tgctacatat atttaagagc tattttgcac attacttttt
     7021 tgcaagccat tttagtgttt tttttacaaa tatatattag ctaaatatac aatatcttaa
     7081 atatacaatt aatcagacat gcaattaatg catttaacct acataaaaat acatgatcaa
     7141 catatgtttt atgctgatta caactaaatc aaacgtaatg aaattaattt ataaaagcga
     7201 tttaaatatg tcaatatttt aagttaaaat cacttgaaac ctactataaa tgaacttaaa
     7261 ttaaaaaaat ctcctttaat tccaatgcaa cagtgttgtt ttttcagctg aggacccccg
     7321 gtgcagatgg ttggcccccg gcccgctatt ctaaggaagc ctttcttaat tttagggcgg
     7381 cgctgcatgc gctcagatca gattcacggg tggagagggt tattttctct tttttatttt
     7441 ttcttgcctg ctcatatttg ggcctgtgtg aaccccaggc tccgcctcgg cccccaggag
     7501 ccgctcttat ttaaagggga tcctcgcctt cagtcttcgt cccagtggaa gcatcagtct
     7561 tgtgataaca acttggtgag tcctacagac cagcgctcga ctctaggctt taaatgcatt
     7621 gatttctctg gattagctac cgggagagtt ttaactttgc ttattagtct tgtgctcgaa
     7681 ctgctaggtt taaagagtgt tttctctaat gcatgcatga agcgacagct gaaaaccaga
     7741 aatagagcgt ttgtcctcct gttaaactct agcctttctt tggcatttgt cagtccgagt
     7801 cttcagctgc cggcaggaga ttgggtttca gtaacacttg ctgagcacaa actacacgtg
     7861 ctttcttcag atttaattca ttattaatca ttctagattt aaatgatgtt cttactcatt
     7921 gctgattatt ttagccttgc ggagcagatt aaatgagcac gtgtttcatt aagattgatt
     7981 taaatataat taatatttca ccactgtagt tttaaaattg ccttctaagt catggttgat
     8041 ttttaatagg tatcggctct aattagatta ctattttggt ttttaaatgt tatttctatt
     8101 tcatttgtag gctcgttttt aatgtgattt tattagattc tagttttaaa atcatctctt
     8161 agccttaatg agcagactga atgaacatgt ttcattaaga ttaacttcat tataatgaat
     8221 tatttaatca ttctagtggg ttataaatca gctctattta aattaattgt cgtgtttatt
     8281 tctatttaat ttttgattat tttttcaggg tcgtttttat gtgatttttt cccgtttcta
     8341 attttaaact aattgtttga tttttatatg attcgactct ttttaaatga attgttttgc
     8401 tttttttatt gagcatatat atattataca atttcaatca acaattgttg tgctttttaa
     8461 atgttgtttc tatttcattt ctagggtcga ttttattcga ttctagtttt aaaatcgtga
     8521 tttttaactt ctaaccttac tgagcagact gaatgaacat gtttcatcaa gattaacttc
     8581 attatagtta attattgaat cgtgctagtg gtttataaat cagctctatt taaattaatc
     8641 atcatcatta tttctattta atttttatta tttctttagg attattttta tgtgattttt
     8701 ttcacgttct agttttaaac tcaatgctca ttactgctca cccttgctga gcagtctttc
     8761 gttaagatta aattaattaa taaccattct agttttaaaa cagtgtctta aggcatagct
     8821 gatattttac aagtttacta tttaatatat ctcctttctt tttttagggt cgatttcatc
     8881 tgatttgatt aatttttatt atcttcacta agctttttgt tctaggtttt attctcagta
     8941 ttattactgt tatatttgaa ctgaatttct cctcatagtt tattcatttt atttatttat
     9001 tttttgttta ttcgctattt tgtattttag tttttaatta gaaattttat tagaatcgtt
     9061 ttgaactagt ttttatgcac tctaacatta atattaaatc ataactatta tttttattat
     9121 aatttatttg tgtttatctt tttgtgtagc tttcatgtgt ttttatttta gttttattat
     9181 gtttgcattg aattttttgg actagtttat ataacgatat acagaaaagc catgacaaca
     9241 aatgttttta taatacctat taagtataag ctaatcagat ttccactatt ctgttcaaag
     9301 ttaacattat tagccattct gatggatcat ttgacatttg tcatatgtct ttatgaacac
     9361 tgctctttca gatgccactt ttaaagctgt tttttacagt aaatgaacgt ttattattat
     9421 gacattattt cctaaggcct ctagagtaca gcaggatgtg gcgtgtgcat taccgtgtaa
     9481 ttatgctgac tgtaaatgtg catttataga ctgtcagcat gtctgactgt gcgctgttgt
     9541 gattggtcct gcacagacca ag
//
