Features (pLannotate 1.2.2; 21 found; start..end, strand, type, name):
      7..228     -  rep_origin     M13 ori (fragment): M13 bacteriophage origin of replication; arrow indicates direction of (+) strand synthesis
    228..515     +  CDS            tyr (fragment): TYRO_ORYLA - Also known as tyro. Experimental evidence at transcript level: Swiss-Prot protein existence level 2. This is a copper-containing oxidase that functions in the formation of pigments such as melanins and other polyphenolic compounds. From Oryzias latipes (Japanese rice fish) (Japanese killifish).
   1097..1117    +  protein_bind   attB4: mutant version of attB; core recombination site for the Gateway® BP reaction BP Clonase™
   2025..2041    -  promoter       copia promoter (fragment): strong promoter from the Drosophila transposable element copia (Sinclair et al., 1986)
   5093..5113    +  protein_bind   attB1: mutant version of attB; core recombination site for the Gateway® BP reaction BP Clonase™
   5123..5818    +  CDS            mKate2: mKate2 is a basic (constitutively fluorescent) red fluorescent protein published in 2009, derived from Entacmaea quadricolor. It is reported to be a rapidly-maturing monomer with moderate acid sensitivity.
   5820..5844    -  protein_bind   attB2: mutant version of attB; recombination site for the Gateway® BP reaction BP Clonase™
   5846..6463    +  CDS            rab7: RAB7_EPICO - Experimental evidence at protein level: Swiss-Prot protein existence level 1. Key regulator in endo-lysosomal trafficking. Governs early- to-late endosomal maturation, microtubule minus-end as well as plus-end directed endosomal migration and positioning, and endosome-lysosome transport through different protein-protein interaction cascades. Plays important roles in microbial pathogen infection and survival, as well as in participating in the life cycle of viruses (By similarity). From Epinephelus coioides (Orange-spotted grouper) (Epinephelus nebulosus).
   6468..6488    -  protein_bind   attB3: mutant version of attB; core recombination site for the Gateway® BP reaction BP Clonase™
   6492..6512    +  CDS            lacZα (fragment): LacZα fragment of β-galactosidase; lacZ fragment
   6528..6662    -  polyA_signal   SV40 poly(A) signal: SV40 polyadenylation signal
   6685..6768    -  CDS            large T antigen (fragment): large T antigen from SV40 (simian virus 40)
   7334..7374    -  misc_feature   MCS (fragment): pBluescript multiple cloning site
   7387..7405    -  promoter       T3 promoter: promoter for bacteriophage T3 RNA polymerase
   7450..7466    -  protein_bind   lac operator: The lac repressor binds to the lac operator to inhibit transcription in E. coli. This inhibition can be relieved by adding lactose or isopropyl-β-D-thiogalactopyranoside (IPTG). lac repressor encoded by lacI
   7474..7504    -  promoter       lac promoter: promoter for the E. coli lac operon
   7519..7540    -  protein_bind   CAP binding site: CAP binding activates transcription in the presence of cAMP. E. coli catabolite activator protein
   7553..7645    -  CDS            lacI (fragment): lac repressor; lacI; The lac repressor binds to the lac operator to inhibit transcription in E. coli. This inhibition can be relieved by adding lactose or isopropyl-β-D-thiogalactopyranoside (IPTG).
   7828..8416    -  rep_origin     ori: high-copy-number ColE1/pMB1/pBR322/pUC origin of replication
   8587..9447    -  CDS            AmpR: β-lactamase; bla; confers resistance to ampicillin, carbenicillin, and related antibiotics
   9448..9552    -  promoter       AmpR promoter: bla
>Addgene plasmid #109655 | actc1b-mKate2-rab7a | depositor full sequence | sequence record 206592 | Full Sequence
CCACCTAAATTGTAAGCGTTAATATTTTGTTAAAATTCGCGTTAAATTTTTGTTAAATCAGCTCATTTTT
TAACCAATAGGCCGAAATCGGCAAAATCCCTTATAAATCAAAAGAATAGACCGAGATAGGGTTGAGTGTT
GTTCCAGTTTGGAACAAGAGTCCACTATTAAAGAACGTGGACTCCAACGTCAAAGGGCGAAAAACCGTCT
ATCAGGGCGATGGCCCACGCTGGCTAAGAACTCATCAGCCTCCCCGGTCCATCTACCCACGTACCAATGC
ACCAATTGGCCACAATGACGGCTACTACATGGTGCCATTCCTTCCTCTTTATAGGAATGGAGACTACCTC
CTGTCCAACAAGGCTCTTGGATACGAGTACGCCTACCTGTTGGACCCAGGTCATTGCACAACACCAGAAA
TGCCCTCTGATCTGCAAAAGACGTGAATATCTGTTCAGACACCCATATCCACTCTGTTCCACACAGGTCA
GAGGTTTGTCCAGGAGTTCTTGACAGAGGTGTAAAAAGTACTCAAAAATTTTACTCAAGTGAAAGTACAA
GTACTTAGGGAAAATTTTACTCAATTAAAAGTAAAAGTATCTGGCTAGAATCTTACTTGAGTAAAAGTAA
AAAAGTACTCCATTAAAATTGTACTTGAGTATTAAGGAAGTAAAAGTAAAAGCAAGAAAGAAAACTAGAG
ATTCTTGTTTAAGCTTTTAATCTCAAAAAACATTAAATGAAATGCATACAAGGTTTTATCCTGCTTTAGA
ACTGTTTGTATTTAATTATCAAACTATAAGACAGACAATCTAATGCCAGTACACGCTACTCAAAGTTGTA
AAACCTCAGATTTAACTTCAGTAGAAGCTGATTCTCAAAATTGTTAGTGTCAAGCCTAGCTCTTTTGGGG
CTGAAAAGCAATCCTGCAGTGCTGAAAAGCCTCTCACAGGCAGCCGATGCGGGAAGAGGTGTATTAGTCT
TGATAGAGAGGCTGCAAATAGCAGGAAACGTGAGCAGAGACTCCCTGGTGTCTGAAACACAGGCCAGATG
GGCCCTCGAGCAGGAAACAGCTATGACCATGATTACGCCAAGCTATCAACTTTGTATAGAAAAGTTGGCA
CGCGCAGATTCCGTGTGGGCCTGGTAATATCTTACCATTTTAAGCTATTTTAAGATTAGGGAAAAAAATT
AAATAAAACTACTTTAAAATTACTTTCCTTAAAAAGCAACATATTTATTTAGTTTTTGTTTAACTGGCTC
AAGATTGTAATATTTTACTTTTACATGTTTTTTTTAAGTACCTAAATGTGTTCAAAAGTAAAGTATGTTA
TTGTTTTTTTTTTTTTAATGTTAGCTAAGCTTTAAATTGTAATATATTACTTTTAAAAGTGACTTTTTAA
AAATGTAAATAAAAAAGTAACTATAAATGTGTAATGCATGTTATTTCTGTGGGTTTTTTAATTTTCATCT
CAACTGGGCTTACAATTTTAACATAATAAAAATCAAATCAAATCAAATCAGGCCCTTATTTGTCACATAC
ACTCTTGTATACTGAAATAAACTAAATGTTGAGAAAAATTTAAATACACCAAAATAACGCATACCTTTTT
TGTAATTACCTAAGTAAAACATTTAGTTCCTTTTTTAAGTGACTCAAGATTGTAATCTATTAATTGTAAA
AGATAAAACTAGTGATCAATCTGACGTGCTTCTATGCAGCCTGTGAGATTAATTGTGATGTTTAATTATT
AAACAATTTAAATGGATCAAACATTTCACATGTGCTTATTGTGTCCAACAAAACCAGCAGAAGCACTTAA
AAATATTGCATGACAACATGAGTTTTTAATGTAAATTATATATACTTCCTAAACGAAGTTAATCATATTT
TCTAAAATAATAATGTCATTGAAATATTTAAATAAATGATAANCTTTAGTTGATTCAACATAAAATTGAA
AGCAATAAGGACTTTTTTTTTTTTACAGCGGTGAAGCAAAAGCNTGNAAATAATCATATAAATATAATAA
ATAAATAAATAAAATAATGGTTCTTGGTGCAAATATGAACACTTTAAATAAATATAGAATAAATATGATC
AATAAGTCATAACGACGTGTTTTATGTTGATTATAATTTAAACATGTTTCTAACGCAAGTTTTAAAAACT
GTTTTAAAGTATTATTTTAAGTTATAAGATCAATTTGACTCAACATTTTGTAGTGAAAATATGTTGTGTA
AAATTAATATAATATACACTATAAAAATGCAAGGTTCCACACAATTCATTCATGTTGTCCCAACACAAAT
CGATTAAGTTAACAAATATATGTGGATTGAACATAAAAAATTAAGTTGTCCCAATGAAATCTCAAGAATT
GTGTTGTTTCAGCTCATTTTAAATAAGTAGTTTTAACAAGTAAAAAATAACATATTTTTGAGTGTGTATA
TATATATATTTATATATTACAAAATATAATAATATAAAATGTAAAAGATATAAACCATGCTACATATATT
TAAGAGCTATTTTGCACATTACTTTTTTGCAAGCCATTTGAGTGTTTTTTTACAAATATATATTAGCTAA
ATATACAATATCTTAAATATACAATTAATCAGACATGCAAAAAATGCATTTAACCTACATAAAAATACAT
GATCAACATATGTTTTATGCTGATTACAACTAAATCAAACGTAATGAAATTAATTTATAAAAGCGATTTA
AATATGTCAATATTTTAAGTTAAAATCACTTGAAACCTACTATAAATGAACTTAAATTTAAAAAATCTCC
TTTAATTCCAATGCAGCACTGTTGTTTTTTCAGCTGAGGACCCCCGGTGCAGATGGTTGGCCCCCGGCCC
GCTATTCTAAGGAAGCCTTTCTTAATTTTAGGGCGGCGCTGCATGCGCTCAGATCAGATTCACGGGTGGA
GAGGGTTATTTTCTCTTTTTTATTTTTTCTTGCCTGCTCATATTTGGGCCTGTGTGAACCCCAGGCTCCG
CCTCGGCCCCCAGGAGCCGCTCTTATTTAAAGGGGATCCTCGCCTTCAGTCTTCGTCCCAGTGGAAGCAT
CAGTCTTGTGATAACAACTTGGTGAGTCCTACAGACCAGCGCTCGACTCTAGGCTTTAAATGCATTGATT
TCTCTGGATTAGCTACCGGGAGAGTTTTAACTTTGCTTATTAGTCTTGTGCTTGAACTGCTAGGTTTAAA
GAGGGTTTTCTCTAATGCATGCATGAAGCGACAGCTGAAAACCAGAAATAGAGCGTTTGTCCTCCTGTTA
AACTCTAGCCTTTCTTTGGCATTTGTCAGTCCGAGTCTTCAGCTGCCGGCAGGAGATTGGGTTTCAGTAA
CACTTGCTGAGCACAAACTACACGTGCTTCCTTCAGATTTAATTCATTATTAATCATTCTAGATTTAAAT
GATCTTCTTACTCATTGCTGATTATTTTAGCCTTGCGGAGCAGATTAAATGAGCACGTGTTTATTAAGAT
TGATTTAAATATAATTAATATTTCACCACTGTAGTTTTAAAATTGCCTTCTAAGTCATGGTTGATTTTTA
ATAGGTATCGGCTCTAATTAGATTACTATTTTGGTTTTTAAATGTTATTTCTATTTCATTTGTAGGCTCG
TTTTTAATGTGATTTTATTAGATTCTAGTTTTAAAATCATCTTTTAGCCTTACTGAGCAGACTGAATGAA
CATGTTTCATTAAGATTAACTTCATTATAGTTAATTATTTAATCATTCTAGTGGATTATAAATCAGCTCT
ATTTAAATTGATTGTCGTGTTTATTTCTATTTGATTTTTGATTATTTTTTAAGGTCGTTTTTATGTGATT
TTTCCCCGATTCTAATTTTAAACTAATTGTTTGATTTTTATATGATTCGACTCTTTTTAAATGAATTGTT
TTGCTTTTTTTATTGAGCATATATATATATTATACAATTTCAATCAACAATTGTTGTGCTTTTTAAATGT
TGTTTCTATTTCATTTCTAGGGTCGATTTTATTCGATTCTAGTTTTAAAATCGTGATTTCTAACTCCTAA
CCTTACTGAGCAGACTGAATGAACATGTTTCATCAAGATTAACTTCATTATAGTTAATTATTGAATCGGG
CTAGTGGTTTATAAATCAGCTCTATTATAAATTAATTGTCATCATTATTTCTATTTAATTTTTATTATTT
TTTTAGGATTATTTTTAAGGGATTTTTTTCACGTTCTAGTTTTAAACTCAATGCTCATTACTGCTCACCC
TTGCTGAGCAGTCTTTCGTTAAGATTAAATTAATTAATAACCCATTCTAGTTTTAAAACAGTGTCTTAAG
GCATAGCTGATATTTTACAAGTTTACTATTTAATATATCTCCATTTCTTTTTTTAGGGTCGATTTCATCT
GATTTGATTAATTTTTATTATCTTCACTAAGCTTTTTGTTCTAGGTTTTATTCTCAGTATTATTACTGTT
ATATTTGAACTGAATTTCTCCTCATAGTTTATTCATTTTATTTATTTATTTTTTGTTTATTCGCTATTTT
GTATTTTAGTTTTTAATTAGAAATTTTATTAGAATCGTTTTGAACTAGTTTTTATGCACTCTAACATTAA
TATTAAATCATAACTATTATTTTTATTATAATTTATTTGTGTTTATCTTTTTGTGTAGCTTTCATGTGTT
TTTATTTTAGTTTTATTATGTTTGCATTGAATTTTTTGGACTAGTTTATATAACGATATACAGAAAAGCC
ATGACAACAAATGTTTTTATAATACCTATTAAGTATAAGCTAATCAGATTTCCACTATTCTGTTCAAAGT
TAACATTATTAGCCATTCTGATGGATCATTTGACATTTGTCATATGTCTTTATGAACACTGCTCTTTCAG
ATGCCACTTTTAAAGCTGTTTTTTACAGTAAATGAACGTTTATTATTATGACATTATTTCCTAAGGCCTC
TAGAGTACAGCAGGATGTGGCGTGTGCATTACTGTGTAATTATGCTGACTGTAAATGTGCATTTATAGAC
TGTCAGCATGTCTGACTGTGCGCTGTTGTGATTTGTCCTGCACAGACCAAGGCAAGTTTGTACAAAAAAG
CAGGCTGCCACCATGGTGAGCGAGCTGATTAAGGAGAACATGCACATGAAGCTGTACATGGAGGGCACCG
TGAACAACCACCACTTCAAGTGCACATCCGAGGGCGAAGGCAAGCCCTACGAGGGCACCCAGACCATGAG
AATCAAGGCGGTCGAGGGCGGCCCTCTCCCCTTCGCCTTCGACATCCTGGCTACCAGCTTCATGTACGGC
AGCAAAACCTTCATCAACCACACCCAGGGCATCCCCGACTTCTTTAAGCAGTCCTTCCCCGAGGGCTTCA
CATGGGAGAGAGTCACCACATACGAAGACGGGGGCGTGCTGACCGCTACCCAGGACACCAGCCTCCAGGA
CGGCTGCCTCATCTACAACGTCAAGATCAGAGGGGTGAACTTCCCATCCAACGGCCCTGTGATGCAGAAG
AAAACACTCGGCTGGGAGGCCTCCACCGAGACCCTGTACCCCGCTGACGGCGGCCTGGAAGGCAGAGCCG
ACATGGCCCTGAAGCTCGTGGGCGGGGGCCACCTGATCTGCAACTTGAAGACCACATACAGATCCAAGAA
ACCCGCTAAGAACCTCAAGATGCCCGGCGTCTACTATGTGGACAGAAGACTGGAAAGAATCAAGGAGGCC
GACAAAGAGACCTACGTCGAGCAGCACGAGGTGGCTGTGGCCAGATACTGCGACCTCCCTAGCAAACTGG
GGCACAGAGACCCAGCTTTCTTGTACAAAGTGGTGACATCAAGGAAGAAAGTTCTTCTGAAGGTGATCAT
TCTTGGAGATTCCGGGGTTGGAAAAACATCTCTAATGAACCAGTATGTGAATAAAAAGTTCAGTAATCAG
TATAAAGCCACTATAGGAGCAGATTTCCTGACAAAAGAAGTGATGGTTGACGACCGGCTTGTCACAATGC
AGATATGGGACACAGCAGGTCAGGAGCGGTTTCAGTCTCTGGGTGTTGCTTTCTATCGTGGTGCTGACTG
CTGCGTCCTGGTGTTTGACGTCACTGCCCCGAACACCTTCAAGACACTGGACAGCTGGAGGGATGAGTTT
CTGATCCAGGCCAGTCCTCGAGACCCAGAAAACTTCCCTTTCGTGGTGCTGGGCAACAAAATCGATCTGG
AGAATAGACAGGTAACAACTAAGCGAGCACAAGCTTGGTGTCAGAGTAAGAACAACATCCCATATTTTGA
GACCAGTGCAAAGGAGGCCATCAACGTAGAGCAGGCATTCCAGACCATCGCGCGCAATGCACTCAAACAG
GAAACTGAAGTGGAGTTATACAACGAGTTCCCCGAGCCAATTAAACTAGACCGGAACGATAGAGCCAAAC
CATCAGCAGAGACCTGTAGCTGCTGACCAACTTTATTATACATAGTTGATAATTCACTGGCCGTCGTTTT
ACGGTACCATCGATGATGATCCAGACATGATAAGATACATTGATGAGTTTGGACAAACCACAACTAGAAT
GCAGTGAAAAAAATGCTTTATTTGTGAAATTTGTGATGCTATTGCTTTATTTGTAACCATTATAAGCTGC
AATAAACAAGTTAACAACAACAATTGCATTCATTTTATGTTTCAGGTTCAGGGGGAGGTGTGGGAGGTTT
TTTAAAGCAAGTAAAACCTCTACAAATGTGGTATGGCTGATTATGATCCTCTAGATCAGATCTGCGAAGA
TACGGCCACGGGTGCTCTTGATCCTGTGGCTGATTTTGGACTGTGCTGCTCGCAGCTGCTGATGAATCAC
ATACTTCCTCCATTTTCTTCCACTGATTGACTGTTATAATTTCCCTAATTTCCAGGTCAAGGTGCTGTGC
ATTGTGGTAATAGATGTGACATGACGTCACTTCCAAAGGACCAATGAACATGTCTGACCAATTTCATATA
ATGTGAAAACGATTTTCATAGGCAGAATAAATAACATTTAAATTAAACTGGGCATCAGCGCAATTCAATT
GGTTTGGTAATAGCAAGGGAAAATAGAATGAAGTGATCTCCAAAAAATAAGTACTTTTTGACTGTAAATA
AAATTGTAAGGAGTAAAAAGTACTTTTTTTTCTAAAAAAATGTAATTAAGTAAAAGTAAAAGTATTGATT
TTTAATTGTACTCAAGTAAAGTAAAAATCCCCAAAAATAATACTTAAGTACAGTAATCAAGTAAAATTAC
TCAAGTACTTTACACCTCTGGTTCTTGACCCCCTACCTTCAGCAAGCCCAGCAGATCCACTAGTTCTAGA
GCGGCCGCCACCGCGGTGGAGCTCCAGCTTTTGTTCCCTTTAGTGAGGGTTAATTGCGCGCTTGGCGTAA
TCATGGTCATAGCTGTTTCCTGTGTGAAATTGTTATCCGCTCACAATTCCACACAACATACGAGCCGGAA
GCATAAAGTGTAAAGCCTGGGGTGCCTAATGAGTGAGCTAACTCACATTAATTGCGTTGCGCTCACTGCC
CGCTTTCCAGTCGGGAAACCTGTCGTGCCAGCTGCATTAATGAATCGGCCAACGCGCGGGGAGAGGCGGT
TTGCGTATTGGGCGCTCTTCCGCTTCCTCGCTCACTGACTCGCTGCGCTCGGTCGTTCGGCTGCGGCGAG
CGGTATCAGCTCACTCAAAGGCGGTAATACGGTTATCCACAGAATCAGGGGATAACGCAGGAAAGAACAT
GTGAGCAAAAGGCCAGCAAAAGGCCAGGAACCGTAAAAAGGCCGCGTTGCTGGCGTTTTTCCATAGGCTC
CGCCCCCCTGACGAGCATCACAAAAATCGACGCTCAAGTCAGAGGTGGCGAAACCCGACAGGACTATAAA
GATACCAGGCGTTTCCCCCTGGAAGCTCCCTCGTGCGCTCTCCTGTTCCGACCCTGCCGCTTACCGGATA
CCTGTCCGCCTTTCTCCCTTCGGGAAGCGTGGCGCTTTCTCATAGCTCACGCTGTAGGTATCTCAGTTCG
GTGTAGGTCGTTCGCTCCAAGCTGGGCTGTGTGCACGAACCCCCCGTTCAGCCCGACCGCTGCGCCTTAT
CCGGTAACTATCGTCTTGAGTCCAACCCGGTAAGACACGACTTATCGCCACTGGCAGCAGCCACTGGTAA
CAGGATTAGCAGAGCGAGGTATGTAGGCGGTGCTACAGAGTTCTTGAAGTGGTGGCCTAACTACGGCTAC
ACTAGAAGGACAGTATTTGGTATCTGCGCTCTGCTGAAGCCAGTTACCTTCGGAAAAAGAGTTGGTAGCT
CTTGATCCGGCAAACAAACCACCGCTGGTAGCGGTGGTTTTTTTGTTTGCAAGCAGCAGATTACGCGCAG
AAAAAAAGGATCTCAAGAAGATCCTTTGATCTTTTCTACGGGGTCTGACGCTCAGTGGAACGAAAACTCA
CGTTAAGGGATTTTGGTCATGAGATTATCAAAAAGGATCTTCACCTAGATCCTTTTAAATTAAAAATGAA
GTTTTAAATCAATCTAAAGTATATATGAGTAAACTTGGTCTGACAGTTACCAATGCTTAATCAGTGAGGC
ACCTATCTCAGCGATCTGTCTATTTCGTTCATCCATAGTTGCCTGACTCCCCGTCGTGTAGATAACTACG
ATACGGGAGGGCTTACCATCTGGCCCCAGTGCTGCAATGATACCGCGAGACCCACGCTCACCGGCTCCAG
ATTTATCAGCAATAAACCAGCCAGCCGGAAGGGCCGAGCGCAGAAGTGGTCCTGCAACTTTATCCGCCTC
CATCCAGTCTATTAATTGTTGCCGGGAAGCTAGAGTAAGTAGTTCGCCAGTTAATAGTTTGCGCAACGTT
GTTGCCATTGCTACAGGCATCGTGGTGTCACGCTCGTCGTTTGGTATGGCTTCATTCAGCTCCGGTTCCC
AACGATCAAGGCGAGTTACATGATCCCCCATGTTGTGCAAAAAAGCGGTTAGCTCCTTCGGTCCTCCGAT
CGTTGTCAGAAGTAAGTTGGCCGCAGTGTTATCACTCATGGTTATGGCAGCACTGCATAATTCTCTTACT
GTCATGCCATCCGTAAGATGCTTTTCTGTGACTGGTGAGTACTCAACCAAGTCATTCTGAGAATAGTGTA
TGCGGCGACCGAGTTGCTCTTGCCCGGCGTCAATACGGGATAATACCGCGCCACATAGCAGAACTTTAAA
AGTGCTCATCATTGGAAAACGTTCTTCGGGGCGAAAACTCTCAAGGATCTTACCGCTGTTGAGATCCAGT
TCGATGTAACCCACTCGTGCACCCAACTGATCTTCAGCATCTTTTACTTTCACCAGCGTTTCTGGGTGAG
CAAAAACAGGAAGGCAAAATGCCGCAAAAAAGGGAATAAGGGCGACACGGAAATGTTGAATACTCATACT
CTTCCTTTTTCAATATTATTGAAGCATTTATCAGGGTTATTGTCTCATGAGCGGATACATATTTGAATGT
ATTTAGAAAAATAAACAAATAGGGGTTCCGCGCACATTTCCCCGAAAAGTG
